>Addgene plasmid #83712 | MSCV-6NBC-GFP-PGK-Puro-Barcode35 | depositor full sequence | sequence record 159856 | Full Sequence
TGAAAGACCCCACCTGTAGGTTTGGCAAGCTAGCTTAAGTAACGCCATTTTGCAAGGCATGGAAAATACA
TAACTGAGAATAGAGAAGTTCAGATCAAGGTTAGGAACAGAGAGACAGCAGAATATGGGCCAAACAGGAT
ATCTGTGGTAAGCAGTTCCTGCCCCGGCTCAGGGCCAAGAACAGATGGTCCCCAGATGCGGTCCCGCCCT
CAGCAGTTTCTAGAGAACCATCAGATGTTTCCAGGGTGCCCCAAGGACCTGAAATGACCCTGTGCCTTAT
TTGAACTAACCAATCAGTTCGCTTCTCGCTTCTGTTCGCGCGCTTCTGCTCCCCGAGCTCAATAAAAGAG
CCCACAACCCCTCACTCGGCGCGCCAGTCCTCCGATAGACTGCGTCGCCCGGGTACCCGTATTCCCAATA
AAGCCTCTTGCTGTTTGCATCCGAATCGTGGACTCGCTGATCCTTGGGAGGGTCTCCTCAGATTGATTGA
CTGCCCACCTCGGGGGTCTTTCATTTGGAGGTTCCACCGAGATTTGGAGACCCCTGCCCAGGGACCACCG
ACCCCCCCGCCGGGAGGTAAGCTGGCCAGCGGTCGTTTCGTGTCTGTCTCTGTCTTTGTGCGTGTTTGTG
CCGGCATCTAATGTTTGCGCCTGCGTCTGTACTAGTTAGCTAACTAGCTCTGTATCTGGCGGACCCGTGG
TGGAACTGACGAGTTCTGAACACCCGGCCGCAACCCTGGGAGACGTCCCAGGGACTTTGGGGGCCGTTTT
TGTGGCCCGACCTGAGGAAGGGAGTCGATGTGGAATCCGACCCCGTCAGGATATGTGGTTCTGGTAGGAG
ACGAGAACCTAAAACAGTTCCCGCCTCCGTCTGAATTTTTGCTTTCGGTTTGGAACCGAAGCCGCGCGTC
TTGTCTGCTGCAGCGCTGCAGCATCGTTCTGTGTTGTCTCTGTCTGACTGTGTTTCTGTATTTGTCTGAA
AATTAGGGCCAGACTGTTACCACTCCCTTAAGTTTGACCTTAGGTCACTGGAAAGATGTCGAGCGGATCG
CTCACAACCAGTCGGTAGATGTCAAGAAGAGACGTTGGGTTACCTTCTGCTCTGCAGAATGGCCAACCTT
TAACGTCGGATGGCCGCGAGACGGCACCTTTAACCGAGACCTCATCACCCAGGTTAAGATCAAGGTCTTT
TCACCTGGCCCGCATGGACACCCAGACCAGGTCCCCTACATCGTGACCTGGGAAGCCTTGGCTTTTGACC
CCCCTCCCTGGGTCAAGCCCTTTGTACACCCTAAGCCTCCGCCTCCTCTTCCTCCATCCGCCCCGTCTCT
CCCCCTTGAACCTCCTCGTTCGACCCCGCCTCGATCCTCCCTTTATCCAGCCCTCACTCCTTCTCTAGGC
GCCGGAATTAGATCCGTCAGACCACCATGGTGAGCAAGGGCGAGGAGCTGTTCACCGGGGTGGTGCCCAT
CCTGGTCGAGCTGGACGGCGACGTAAACGGCCACAAGTTCAGCGTGTCCGGCGAGGGCGAGGGCGATGCC
ACCTACGGCAAGCTGACCCTGAAGTTCATCTGCACCACCGGCAAGCTGCCCGTGCCCTGGCCCACCCTCG
TGACCACCCTGACCTACGGCGTGCAGTGCTTCAGCCGCTACCCCGACCACATGAAGCAGCACGACTTCTT
CAAGTCCGCCATGCCCGAAGGCTACGTCCAGGAGCGCACCATCTTCTTCAAGGACGACGGCAACTACAAG
ACCCGCGCCGAGGTGAAGTTCGAGGGCGACACCCTGGTGAACCGCATCGAGCTGAAGGGCATCGACTTCA
AGGAGGACGGCAACATCCTGGGGCACAAGCTGGAGTACAACTACAACAGCCACAACGTCTATATCATGGC
CGACAAGCAGAAGAACGGCATCAAGGTGAACTTCAAGATCCGCCACAACATCGAGGACGGCAGCGTGCAG
CTCGCCGACCACTACCAGCAGAACACCCCCATCGGCGACGGCCCCGTGCTGCTGCCCGACAACCACTACC
TGAGCACCCAGTCCGCCCTGAGCAAAGACCCCAACGAGAAGCGCGATCACATGGTCCTGCTGGAGTTCGT
GACCGCCGCCGGGATCACTCTCGGCATGGACGAGCTGTACAAGTAGCGGAGAATTCTACCGGGTAGGGGA
GGCGCTTTTCCCAAGGCAGTCTGGAGCATGCGCTTTAGCAGCCCCGCTGGGCACTTGGCGCTACACAAGT
GGCCTCTGGCCTCGCACACATTCCACATCCACCGGTAGGCGCCAACCGGCTCCGTTCTTTGGTGGCCCCT
TCGCGCCACCTTCTACTCCTCCCCTAGTCAGGAAGTTCCCCCCCGCCCCGCAGCTCGCGTCGTGCAGGAC
GTGACAAATGGAAGTAGCACGTCTCACTAGTCTCGTGCAGATGGACAGCACCGCTGAGCAATGGAAGCGG
GTAGGCCTTTGGGGCAGCGGCCAATAGCAGCTTTGCTCCTTCGCTTTCTGGGCTCAGAGGCTGGGAAGGG
GTGGGTCCGGGGGCGGGCTCAGGGGCGGGCTCAGGGGCGGGGCGGGCGCCCGAAGGTCCTCCGGAGGCCC
GGCATTCTGCACGCTTCAAAAGCGCACGTCTGCCGCGCTGTTCTCCTCTTCCTCATCTCCGGGCCTTTCG
ACCTGCAGCCCAAGCTTACCATGACCGAGTACAAGCCCACGGTGCGCCTCGCCACCCGCGACGACGTCCC
CAGGGCCGTACGCACCCTCGCCGCCGCGTTCGCCGACTACCCCGCCACGCGCCACACCGTCGATCCGGAC
CGCCACATCGAGCGGGTCACCGAGCTGCAAGAACTCTTCCTCACGCGCGTCGGGCTCGACATCGGCAAGG
TGTGGGTCGCGGACGACGGCGCCGCGGTGGCGGTCTGGACCACGCCGGAGAGCGTCGAAGCGGGGGCGGT
GTTCGCCGAGATCGGCCCGCGCATGGCCGAGTTGAGCGGTTCCCGGCTGGCCGCGCAGCAACAGATGGAA
GGCCTCCTGGCGCCGCACCGGCCCAAGGAGCCCGCGTGGTTCCTGGCCACCGTCGGCGTCTCGCCCGACC
ACCAGGGCAAGGGTCTGGGCAGCGCCGTCGTGCTCCCCGGAGTGGAGGCGGCCGAGCGCGCCGGGGTGCC
CGCCTTCCTGGAGACCTCCGCGCCCCGCAACCTCCCCTTCTACGAGCGGCTCGGCTTCACCGTCACCGCC
GACGTCGAGGTGCCCGAAGGACCGCGCACCTGGTGCATGACCCGCAAGCCCGGTGCCTGACGCCCGCCCC
ACGACCCGCAGCGCCCGACCGAAAGGAGCGCACGACCCCATGCATCGATAAAATAAAAGATTTTATTTAG
TCTCCAGAAAAAGGGGGGAATGAAAGACCCCACCTGTAGGTTTGGCAAGCTAGCTTAAGTAACGCCATTT
TGCAAGGCATGGAAAATACATAACTGAGAATAGAGAAGTTCAGATCAAGGTTAGGAACAGAGAGACAGCA
GAATATGGGCCAAACAGGATATCTGTGGTAAGCAGTTCCTGCCCCGGCTCAGGGCCAAGAACAGATGGTC
CCCAGATGCGGTCCCGCCCTCAGCAGTTTCTAGAGAACCATCAGATGTTTCCAGGGTGCCCCAAGGACCT
GAAATGACCCTGTGCCTTATTTGAACTAACCAATCAGTTCGCTTCTCGCTTCTGTTCGCGCGCTTCTGCT
CCCCGAGCTCAATAAAAGAGCCCACAACCCCTCACTCGGCGCGCCAGTCCTCCGATAGACTGCGTCGCCC
GGGTACCCGTGTATCCAATAAACCCTCTTGCAGTTGCATCCGACTTGTGGTCTCGCTGTTCCTTGGGAGG
GTCTCCTCTGAGTGATTGACTACCCGTCAGCGGGGGTCTTTCATGGGTAACAGTTTCTTGAAGTTGGAGA
ACAACATTCTGAGGGTAGGAGTCGAATATTAAGTAATCCTGACTCAATTAGCCACTGTTTTGAATCCACA
TACTCCAATACTCCTGAAATAGTTCATTATGGACAGCGCAGAAGAGCTGGGGAGAATTAATTCGTAATCA
TGGTCATAGCTGTTTCCTGTGTGAAATTGTTATCCGCTCACAATTCCACACAACATACGAGCCGGAAGCA
TAAAGTGTAAAGCCTGGGGTGCCTAATGAGTGAGCTAACTCACATTAATTGCGTTGCGCTCACTGCCCGC
TTTCCAGTCGGGAAACCTGTCGTGCCAGCTGCATTAATGAATCGGCCAACGCGCGGGGAGAGGCGGTTTG
CGTATTGGGCGCTCTTCCGCTTCCTCGCTCACTGACTCGCTGCGCTCGGTCGTTCGGCTGCGGCGAGCGG
TATCAGCTCACTCAAAGGCGGTAATACGGTTATCCACAGAATCAGGGGATAACGCAGGAAAGAACATGTG
AGCAAAAGGCCAGCAAAAGGCCAGGAACCGTAAAAAGGCCGCGTTGCTGGCGTTTTTCCATAGGCTCCGC
CCCCCTGACGAGCATCACAAAAATCGACGCTCAAGTCAGAGGTGGCGAAACCCGACAGGACTATAAAGAT
ACCAGGCGTTTCCCCCTGGAAGCTCCCTCGTGCGCTCTCCTGTTCCGACCCTGCCGCTTACCGGATACCT
GTCCGCCTTTCTCCCTTCGGGAAGCGTGGCGCTTTCTCATAGCTCACGCTGTAGGTATCTCAGTTCGGTG
TAGGTCGTTCGCTCCAAGCTGGGCTGTGTGCACGAACCCCCCGTTCAGCCCGACCGCTGCGCCTTATCCG
GTAACTATCGTCTTGAGTCCAACCCGGTAAGACACGACTTATCGCCACTGGCAGCAGCCACTGGTAACAG
GATTAGCAGAGCGAGGTATGTAGGCGGTGCTACAGAGTTCTTGAAGTGGTGGCCTAACTACGGCTACACT
AGAAGGACAGTATTTGGTATCTGCGCTCTGCTGAAGCCAGTTACCTTCGGAAAAAGAGTTGGTAGCTCTT
GATCCGGCAAACAAACCACCGCTGGTAGCGGTGGTTTTTTTGTTTGCAAGCAGCAGATTACGCGCAGAAA
AAAAGGATCTCAAGAAGATCCTTTGATCTTTTCTACGGGGTCTGACGCTCAGTGGAACGAAAACTCACGT
TAAGGGATTTTGGTCATGAGATTATCAAAAAGGATCTTCACCTAGATCCTTTTAAATTAAAAATGAAGTT
TTAAATCAATCTAAAGTATATATGAGTAAACTTGGTCTGACAGTTACCAATGCTTAATCAGTGAGGCACC
TATCTCAGCGATCTGTCTATTTCGTTCATCCATAGTTGCCTGACTCCCCGTCGTGTAGATAACTACGATA
CGGGAGGGCTTACCATCTGGCCCCAGTGCTGCAATGATACCGCGAGACCCACGCTCACCGGCTCCAGATT
TATCAGCAATAAACCAGCCAGCCGGAAGGGCCGAGCGCAGAAGTGGTCCTGCAACTTTATCCGCCTCCAT
CCAGTCTATTAATTGTTGCCGGGAAGCTAGAGTAAGTAGTTCGCCAGTTAATAGTTTGCGCAACGTTGTT
GCCATTGCTACAGGCATCGTGGTGTCACGCTCGTCGTTTGGTATGGCTTCATTCAGCTCCGGTTCCCAAC
GATCAAGGCGAGTTACATGATCCCCCATGTTGTGCAAAAAAGCGGTTAGCTCCTTCGGTCCTCCGATCGT
TGTCAGAAGTAAGTTGGCCGCAGTGTTATCACTCATGGTTATGGCAGCACTGCATAATTCTCTTACTGTC
ATGCCATCCGTAAGATGCTTTTCTGTGACTGGTGAGTACTCAACCAAGTCATTCTGAGAATAGTGTATGC
GGCGACCGAGTTGCTCTTGCCCGGCGTCAATACGGGATAATACCGCGCCACATAGCAGAACTTTAAAAGT
GCTCATCATTGGAAAACGTTCTTCGGGGCGAAAACTCTCAAGGATCTTACCGCTGTTGAGATCCAGTTCG
ATGTAACCCACTCGTGCACCCAACTGATCTTCAGCATCTTTTACTTTCACCAGCGTTTCTGGGTGAGCAA
AAACAGGAAGGCAAAATGCCGCAAAAAAGGGAATAAGGGCGACACGGAAATGTTGAATACTCATACTCTT
CCTTTTTCAATATTATTGAAGCATTTATCAGGGTTATTGTCTCATGAGCGGATACATATTTGAATGTATT
TAGAAAAATAAACAAATAGGGGTTCCGCGCACATTTCCCCGAAAAGTGCCACCTGACGTCTAAGAAACCA
TTATTATCATGACATTAACCTATAAAAATAGGCGTATCACGAGGCCCTTTCGTCTCGCGCGTTTCGGTGA
TGACGGTGAAAACCTCTGACACATGCAGCTCCCGGAGACGGTCACAGCTTGTCTGTAAGCGGATGCCGGG
AGCAGACAAGCCCGTCAGGGCGCGTCAGCGGGTGTTGGCGGGTGTCGGGGCTGGCTTAACTATGCGGCAT
CAGAGCAGATTGTACTGAGAGTGCACCATATGCGGTGTGAAATACCGCACAGATGCGTAAGGAGAAAATA
CCGCATCAGGCGCCATTCGCCATTCAGGCTGCGCAACTGTTGGGAAGGGCGATCGGTGCGGGCCTCTTCG
CTATTACGCCAGCTGGCGAAAGGGGGATGTGCTGCAAGGCGATTAAGTTGGGTAACGCCAGGGTTTTCCC
AGTCACGACGTTGTAAAACGACGGCGCAAGGAATGGTGCATGCAAGGAGATGGCGCCCAACAGTCCCCCG
GCCACGGGGCCTGCCACCATACCCACGCCGAAACAAGCGCTCATGAGCCCGAAGTGGCGAGCCCGATCTT
CCCCATCGGTGATGTCGGCGATATAGGCGCCAGCAACCGCACCTGTGGCGCCGGTGATGCCGGCCACGAT
GCGTCCGGCGTAGAGGCGATTAGTCCAATTTGTTAAAGACAGGATATCAGTGGTCCAGGCTCTAGTTTTG
ACTCAACAATATCACCAGCTGAAGCCTATAGAGTACGAGCCATAGATAAAATAAAAGATTTTATTTAGTC
TCCAGAAAAAGGGGGGAA
Features (pLannotate 1.2.2; 19 found; start..end, strand, type, name):
    579..920     +  misc_feature   MESV Ψ: packaging signal of murine embryonic stem cell virus
    987..1403    +  CDS            gag (truncated): truncated Moloney murine leukemia virus (MMLV) gag gene lacking the start codon
   1427..2143    +  CDS            EGFP: EGFP is a basic (constitutively fluorescent) green fluorescent protein published in 1996, derived from Aequorea victoria. It is reported to be a rapidly-maturing weak dimer with moderate acid sensitivity.
   2161..2660    +  promoter       PGK promoter: mouse phosphoglycerate kinase 1 promoter
   2681..3280    +  CDS            PuroR: puromycin N-acetyltransferase; pac from Streptomyces alboniger; confers resistance to puromycin
   3380..3894    +  LTR            3' LTR: 3' long terminal repeat from murine embryonic stem cell virus
   4087..4103    -  protein_bind   lac operator: The lac repressor binds to the lac operator to inhibit transcription in E. coli. This inhibition can be relieved by adding lactose or isopropyl-β-D-thiogalactopyranoside (IPTG). lac repressor encoded by lacI
   4111..4141    -  promoter       lac promoter: promoter for the E. coli lac operon
   4156..4177    -  protein_bind   CAP binding site: CAP binding activates transcription in the presence of cAMP. E. coli catabolite activator protein
   4190..4282    -  CDS            lacI (fragment): lac repressor; lacI; The lac repressor binds to the lac operator to inhibit transcription in E. coli. This inhibition can be relieved by adding lactose or isopropyl-β-D-thiogalactopyranoside (IPTG).
   4465..5053    -  rep_origin     ori: high-copy-number ColE1/pMB1/pBR322/pUC origin of replication
   5224..6084    -  CDS            AmpR: β-lactamase; bla; confers resistance to ampicillin, carbenicillin, and related antibiotics
   6085..6189    -  promoter       AmpR promoter: bla
   6284..6319    +  CDS            rop (fragment): Rop protein, which maintains plasmids at low copy number; rop
   6421..6520    +  misc_feature   bom (fragment): basis of mobility region from pBR322
   6526..6675    -  CDS            lacZα (fragment): LacZα fragment of β-galactosidase; lacZ fragment
   6675..6876    -  CDS            TcR (fragment): tetracycline efflux protein; tet; confers resistance to tetracycline
   6877..6975    +  CDS            env (fragment): murine leukemia virus gPr80 envelope polyprotein precursor; env; proteolytically cleaved into gp70SU and p15TM subunits
   7017..515     +  LTR            5' LTR (across the origin): 5' long terminal repeat from murine embryonic stem cell virus
