[The description below was written by a language model from this plasmid's Addgene catalogue record and pLannotate feature annotations shown in this document.]
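Description:
MSCV-6NBC-GFP-PGK-Puro-Barcode35 is a gammaretroviral transfer plasmid built on the MSCV (murine stem cell virus) backbone, about 7 kb in size. It is one member of a set of vectors that each carry a defined synthetic six-nucleotide barcode. In bacteria it is maintained at high copy through a ColE1/pUC-type origin and selected with ampicillin via the β-lactamase gene. The remaining backbone annotations (lac promoter/operator and fragments of lacI, lacZα, rop, bom, TcR and env) are non-functional remnants of earlier cloning vectors.

The proviral region is bounded by the murine embryonic stem cell virus 5′ and 3′ LTRs. It includes the Ψ packaging signal and a truncated, start-codon-less gag segment, which together allow the genomic RNA to be encapsidated when the viral proteins are supplied in trans by packaging cells. EGFP lies immediately downstream of this leader with no separate annotated promoter, so it is presumably expressed from the 5′ LTR. A mouse PGK promoter then drives puromycin N-acetyltransferase for selection of transduced mammalian cells.

The barcode is not annotated in the feature table. The record states only that it was inserted between a BglII site, destroyed during cloning, and a retained EcoRI site. The construct name suggests it sits next to the GFP cassette, but its exact position cannot be confirmed from the features.

According to the record, the plasmid is used to generate barcoded cell line variants. Stable integration gives each transduced population a heritable DNA tag along with green fluorescence and puromycin resistance. The associated publication describes an in vivo multiplexed small-molecule screening platform, consistent with pooling differently barcoded populations and telling them apart afterwards by reading the barcodes.
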