Addgene plasmid #83712: MSCV-6NBC-GFP-PGK-Puro-Barcode35
Purpose: individual 6N barcode to make barcoded cell line variants
Depositing lab: Monte Winslow. Depositing organization: Stanford University. Publication: An in vivo multiplexed small-molecule screening platform. Gruner BM, Schulze CJ, Yang D, Ogasawara D, Dix MM, Rogers ZN, Chuang CH, McFarland CD, Chiou SH, Brown JM, Cravatt BF, Bogyo M, Winslow MM. Nat Methods. 2016 Sep 12. doi: 10.1038/nmeth.3992. PubMed 27617390.
Backbone
  Vector backbone: MSCV
  Vector type: Retroviral
  Selectable markers: Puromycin
Growth in bacteria
  Bacterial resistance: Ampicillin, 100 μg/mL
  Growth temperature: 37°C
  Growth strain: DH5alpha
  Copy number: High Copy
Gene/Insert
  Gene/Insert name: Barcode35
  Species: Synthetic
  Cloning method: Restriction Enzyme; 5′ cloning site BglII (destroyed during cloning); 3′ cloning site EcoRI (not destroyed)
  Sequencing primers: 5′ CCCTTGAACCTCCTCGTTCGACC
Terms and licenses: Academic/Nonprofit Terms; Industry Terms: Not Available to Industry
How to cite: MSCV-6NBC-GFP-PGK-Puro-Barcode35 was a gift from Monte Winslow (Addgene plasmid # 83712 ; http://n2t.net/addgene:83712 ; RRID:Addgene_83712)
