>Addgene plasmid #83712 | MSCV-6NBC-GFP-PGK-Puro-Barcode35 | addgene partial sequence | sequence record 165241 | pLXSN5 5'-CCCTTGAACCTCCTCGTTCGACC-3'
CAGCCCTCACTCCTTCTCTAGGCGCCGGAATTAGATCCGTCAGACCACCATGGTGAGCAAGGGCGAGGAG
CTGTTCACCGGGGTGGTGCCCATCCTGGTCGAGCTGGACGGCGACGTAAACGGCCACAAGTTCAGCGTGT
CCGGCGAGGGCGAGGGCGATGCCACCTACGGCAAGCTGACCCTGAAGTTCATCTGCACCACCGGCAAGCT
GCCCGTGCCCTGGCCCACCCTCGTGACCACCCTGACCTACGGCGTGCAGTGCTTCAGCCGCTACCCCGAC
CACATGAAGCAGCACGACTTCTTCAAGTCCGCCATGCCCGAAGGCTACGTCCAGGAGCGCACCATCTTCT
TCAAGGACGACGGCAACTACAAGACCCGCGCCGAGGTGAAGTTCGAGGGCGACACCCTGGTGAACCGCAT
CGAGCTGAAGGGCATCGACTTCAAGGAGGACGGCAACATCCTGGGGCACAAGCTGGAGTACAACTACAAC
AGCCACAACGTCTATATCATGGCCGACAAGCAGAAGAACGGCATCAAGGTGAACTTCAAGATCCGCCACA
ACATCGAGGACGGCAGCGTGCAGCTCGCCGACCACTACCAGCAGAACACCCCCATCGGCGACGGCCCCGT
GCTGCTGCCCGACAACCACTACCTGAGCACCCAGTCCGCCCTGAGCAAAGACCCCAACGAGAAGCGCGAT
CACATGGTCCTGCTGGAGTTCGTGACCGCCGCCGGGATCACTCTCGGCATGGACGAGCTGTACAAGTAGC
GGAGAATTCTACCGGGTAGGGGAGGCGCTTTTCCCAAGGCAGTCTGGAGCATGCGCTTTAG
